Addgene plasmid #123471: pMK-PatpH
Purpose: MoChlo kit
Depositing lab: Scott Lenaghan & C. Neal Stewart. Depositing organization: University of Tennessee Institute of Agriculture. Publication: MoChlo: A versatile modular cloning toolbox for chloroplast biotechnology. Occhialini A, Piatek A, Pfotenhauer AC, Frazier TP, Stewart CN, Lenaghan S. Plant Physiol. 2019 Jan 24. pii: pp.18.01220. doi: 10.1104/pp.18.01220. PubMed 30679266.
Backbone
  Vector backbone: pMK-RQ
  Vector type: Synthetic Biology
Growth in bacteria
  Bacterial resistance: Kanamycin, 50 μg/mL
  Growth temperature: 37°C
  Growth strain: Top10
  Copy number: High Copy
Gene/Insert
  Gene/Insert name: PatpH
  Cloning method: Restriction Enzyme; 5′ cloning site Unknown (unknown if destroyed)
Terms and licenses: Academic/Nonprofit Terms; Industry Terms: Not Available to Industry
Depositor comments: All inserts have been produced by gene synthesis and cloned in the indicated backbone vector. The insert is a chloroplast promoter designed for Golden-Gate cloning. The Original Material was developed in the performance of research that was funded by Grant Nos. ARPA-E: DE-AR000660 & DARPA: D17AC00016.
How to cite: pMK-PatpH was a gift from Scott Lenaghan & C. Neal Stewart (Addgene plasmid # 123471 ; http://n2t.net/addgene:123471 ; RRID:Addgene_123471)
