[The description below was written by a language model from this plasmid's Addgene catalogue record and pLannotate feature annotations shown in this document.]
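Description:
pMK-PatpH is a small (about 2.4 kb) part-storage plasmid from the MoChlo kit, a modular cloning toolbox for chloroplast biotechnology. It is built on pMK-RQ, a backbone used here to hold gene-synthesis products, and is catalogued as a synthetic biology vector. It is maintained in E. coli at high copy number through a ColE1/pUC-type origin of replication and is selected with kanamycin. Resistance comes from an aminoglycoside phosphotransferase gene (NeoR/KanR) that, according to the feature table, lies directly downstream of the bla (AmpR) promoter.

The payload is PatpH, described by the depositors as a chloroplast promoter produced by gene synthesis and designed for Golden Gate cloning. The name suggests the promoter of the plastid atpH gene, but the record does not give the source species, the length of the part, the flanking type IIS enzyme sites or the overhangs. The automated annotation does not label the insert itself. It most likely lies in the unannotated stretch after the T7 promoter, although the table cannot confirm this.

The other annotated features are a T7 promoter and short fragments of lacZα, lacI, an M13 origin and an RSF origin. These appear to be backbone remnants or partial sequence matches rather than functional elements.

As a basic-level part, the plasmid is meant to supply the promoter module in one-pot Golden Gate assemblies. There it would be joined with other kit parts to build expression cassettes and, ultimately, chloroplast transformation constructs. The plasmid itself carries no plant or plastid selection marker and no homology arms in the annotated features.
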