Features (pLannotate 1.2.2; 8 found; start..end, strand, type, name):
      3..134     -  rep_origin     M13 ori (fragment): M13 bacteriophage origin of replication; arrow indicates direction of (+) strand synthesis
    155..311     -  CDS            lacZα (fragment): LacZα fragment of β-galactosidase; lacZ fragment
    320..338     +  promoter       T7 promoter: promoter for bacteriophage T7 RNA polymerase
    499..546     -  CDS            lacI (fragment): lac repressor; lacI; The lac repressor binds to the lac operator to inhibit transcription in E. coli. This inhibition can be relieved by adding lactose or isopropyl-β-D-thiogalactopyranoside (IPTG).
    583..623     -  rep_origin     RSF ori (fragment): Plasmids containing the RSF 1030 origin of replication can be propagated in E. coli cells that contain additional plasmids with compatible origins.
    701..1289    -  rep_origin     ori: high-copy-number ColE1/pMB1/pBR322/pUC origin of replication
   1463..2257    -  CDS            NeoR/KanR: aminoglycoside phosphotransferase confers resistance to neomycin, kanamycin, and G418 (Geneticin®)
   2258..2362    -  promoter       AmpR promoter: bla
>Addgene plasmid #123471 | pMK-PatpH | addgene full sequence | sequence record 247662 | Addgene NGS Result
CTAAATTGTAAGCGTTAATATTTTGTTAAAATTCGCGTTAAATTTTTGTTAAATCAGCTCATTTTTTAAC
CAATAGGCCGAAATCGGCAAAATCCCTTATAAATCAAAAGAATAGACCGAGATAGGGTTGAGTGGCCGCT
ACAGGGCGCTCCCATTCGCCATTCAGGCTGCGCAACTGTTGGGAAGGGCGTTTCGGTGCGGGCCTCTTCG
CTATTACGCCAGCTGGCGAAAGGGGGATGTGCTGCAAGGCGATTAAGTTGGGTAACGCCAGGGTTTTCCC
AGTCACGACGTTGTAAAACGACGGCCAGTGAGCGCGACGTAATACGACTCACTATAGGGCGAATTGAAGG
AAGGCCGTCAAGGCCGCATCAACGAGCTCGGTCTCAGGAGATAGGATTGAATCTAAGATGAATGCTTGGT
TTACGTTATGGAAGAAAGACATGTATATGTGATATTATACTTGAGACCGGTACCCTCTGGGCCTCATGGG
CCTTCCTTTCACTGCCCGCTTTCCAGTCGGGAAACCTGTCGTGCCAGCTGCATTAACATGGTCATAGCTG
TTTCCTTGCGTATTGGGCGCTCTCCGCTTCCTCGCTCACTGACTCGCTGCGCTCGGTCGTTCGGGTAAAG
CCTGGGGTGCCTAATGAGCAAAAGGCCAGCAAAAGGCCAGGAACCGTAAAAAGGCCGCGTTGCTGGCGTT
TTTCCATAGGCTCCGCCCCCCTGACGAGCATCACAAAAATCGACGCTCAAGTCAGAGGTGGCGAAACCCG
ACAGGACTATAAAGATACCAGGCGTTTCCCCCTGGAAGCTCCCTCGTGCGCTCTCCTGTTCCGACCCTGC
CGCTTACCGGATACCTGTCCGCCTTTCTCCCTTCGGGAAGCGTGGCGCTTTCTCATAGCTCACGCTGTAG
GTATCTCAGTTCGGTGTAGGTCGTTCGCTCCAAGCTGGGCTGTGTGCACGAACCCCCCGTTCAGCCCGAC
CGCTGCGCCTTATCCGGTAACTATCGTCTTGAGTCCAACCCGGTAAGACACGACTTATCGCCACTGGCAG
CAGCCACTGGTAACAGGATTAGCAGAGCGAGGTATGTAGGCGGTGCTACAGAGTTCTTGAAGTGGTGGCC
TAACTACGGCTACACTAGAAGAACAGTATTTGGTATCTGCGCTCTGCTGAAGCCAGTTACCTTCGGAAAA
AGAGTTGGTAGCTCTTGATCCGGCAAACAAACCACCGCTGGTAGCGGTGGTTTTTTTGTTTGCAAGCAGC
AGATTACGCGCAGAAAAAAAGGATCTCAAGAAGATCCTTTGATCTTTTCTACGGGGTCTGACGCTCAGTG
GAACGAAAACTCACGTTAAGGGATTTTGGTCATGAGATTATCAAAAAGGATCTTCACCTAGATCCTTTTA
AATTAAAAATGAAGTTTTAAATCAATCTAAAGTATATATGAGTAAACTTGGTCTGACAGTTATTAGAAAA
ATTCATCCAGCAGACGATAAAACGCAATACGCTGGCTATCCGGTGCCGCAATGCCATACAGCACCAGAAA
ACGATCCGCCCATTCGCCGCCCAGTTCTTCCGCAATATCACGGGTGGCCAGCGCAATATCCTGATAACGA
TCCGCCACGCCCAGACGGCCGCAATCAATAAAGCCGCTAAAACGGCCATTTTCCACCATAATGTTCGGCA
GGCACGCATCACCATGGGTCACCACCAGATCTTCGCCATCCGGCATGCTCGCTTTCAGACGCGCAAACAG
CTCTGCCGGTGCCAGGCCCTGATGTTCTTCATCCAGATCATCCTGATCCACCAGGCCCGCTTCCATACGG
GTACGCGCACGTTCAATACGATGTTTCGCCTGATGATCAAACGGACAGGTCGCCGGGTCCAGGGTATGCA
GACGACGCATGGCATCCGCCATAATGCTCACTTTTTCTGCCGGCGCCAGATGGCTAGACAGCAGATCCTG
ACCCGGCACTTCGCCCAGCAGCAGCCAATCACGGCCCGCTTCGGTCACCACATCCAGCACCGCCGCACAC
GGAACACCGGTGGTGGCCAGCCAGCTCAGACGCGCCGCTTCATCCTGCAGCTCGTTCAGCGCACCGCTCA
GATCGGTTTTCACAAACAGCACCGGACGACCCTGCGCGCTCAGACGAAACACCGCCGCATCAGAGCAGCC
AATGGTCTGCTGCGCCCAATCATAGCCAAACAGACGTTCCACCCACGCTGCCGGGCTACCCGCATGCAGG
CCATCCTGTTCAATCATACTCTTCCTTTTTCAATATTATTGAAGCATTTATCAGGGTTATTGTCTCATGA
GCGGATACATATTTGAATGTATTTAGAAAAATAAACAAATAGGGGTTCCGCGCACATTTCCCCGAAAAGT
GCCAC
