>Addgene plasmid #123471 | pMK-PatpH | depositor partial sequence | sequence record 235565 | PatpH
ATAGGATTGAATCTAAGATGAATGCTTGGTTTACGTTATGGAAGAAAGACATGTATATGTGATATTA
